Addgene plasmid #67326: pDONR221-ARL5B
Purpose: hArl5b with stop codon in Gateway Entry vector
Depositing lab: Richard Kahn. Depositing organization: Emory University. Publication: Tool box: Plasmids for the expression or knockdown of human ARF Family GTPases (ARF/ARL/SAR) and their co-expression in bacteria with N-myristoyltransferases. Kerr SC, Kahn RA. Cell Logist. 2015 Sep 21;5(3):e1090523. doi: 10.1080/21592799.2015.1090523. eCollection 2015 Jul-Sep. PubMed 27057421.
Backbone
  Vector backbone: pDONR221
  Backbone manufacturer: Life Technologies
  Vector type: Bacterial Expression ; Gateway Entry vector
Growth in bacteria
  Bacterial resistance: Kanamycin, 50 μg/mL
  Growth temperature: 37°C
  Growth strain: DH5alpha
  Copy number: High Copy
Gene/Insert
  Gene/Insert name: ARL5B (alt name: pRK11s-221)
  Species: H. sapiens (human)
  Entrez Gene: ARL5B (a.k.a. ARL8)
  Promoter: None
  Cloning method: Gateway Cloning
  Sequencing primers: 5′ M13-Fwd; 3′ M13-Rev
Terms and licenses: Academic/Nonprofit Terms; Industry Terms: Not Available to Industry
How to cite: pDONR221-ARL5B was a gift from Richard Kahn (Addgene plasmid # 67326 ; http://n2t.net/addgene:67326 ; RRID:Addgene_67326)
