[The description below was written by a language model from this plasmid's Addgene catalogue record.]
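Description:
pDONR221-ARL5B is a Gateway entry clone built on the commercial pDONR221 donor vector, carrying the human ARL5B open reading frame (also known as ARL8), which encodes a member of the ARF-like branch of the ARF family of small regulatory GTPases. The plasmid is maintained in standard E. coli cloning strains as a high-copy replicon and is selected with kanamycin. Although the catalogue lists it under bacterial expression, the record states that there is no promoter driving the insert, consistent with its role as an entry vector: it is a shuttle and storage form of the coding sequence rather than an expression construct in its own right.

The insert was introduced by Gateway recombination. In a pDONR221-derived entry clone the open reading frame normally ends up flanked by attL sites, which allow it to be moved by an LR reaction into any compatible destination vector that supplies the promoter, tags and host-specific elements. This version retains the native stop codon, so it suits destination vectors that express the untagged protein or add an N-terminal fusion. C-terminal tags encoded by a destination vector would not be translated. M13 forward and reverse primer sites on either side of the cloning region allow sequence verification of the insert. The plasmid belongs to a toolbox collection of constructs for expressing or knocking down human ARF, ARL and SAR GTPases. No feature table was supplied, so details such as the origin of replication and exact att site positions are not documented in the record.
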