>Addgene plasmid #67326 | pDONR221-ARL5B | addgene partial sequence | sequence record 118861 | M13-Rev 5'-CAGGAAACAGCTATGACC-3'
TCAGCTGGATGGCAAATAATGATTTTATTTTGACTGATAGTGACCTGTTCGTTGCAACAAATTGATAAGC
AATGCTTTCTTATAATGCCAACTTTGTACAAGAAAGCTGGGTCCTATTATCTCACACCAATCCGGGAGGT
CATCCACTCTAGACCTTGGCATAACCCTTCTCCTGTGAGAGCACAGCAGGATTGAATGTGCCATGGATGA
TCCTTAATTGAACTAAGGGTGAGGTATTTCGAGATTTCAGCTGCTGTCATACACCCTTTCATATCCTGTT
TATTTGCAAAGATAAGGACTGCAGCCTTCCGTAAATCCTCATGAGCCAACATTCTGTATAATTCTTCTTT
TGTAATAGCTAGTCGTTCCCTGTCAATGCTATCAACAACAAGAATGATGAACTCTGTATTTGAGTAATAT
GTGTTCCAGGATGATCGCAGAGACTCCTGACCACCAATATCCCACATAAGAAAATGAGTGTTCTTCACAA
CTATTTCTTCAACATTGCTTCCTATGGTTGGAGAAGTATGAACCACTTCATTCATTAAGAATTGGTAAAG
AATGGTGGTTTTCCCTGCATTATCCAGTCCCACTATAATTACTTTGTGTTCTTGGTTACAGAAGAGGCTC
CACAGTTTGGCGAAGATCAGCCCCATGGTTCTATCTCCTTC
